>Addgene plasmid #60929 | pPL5618_pUG_MtxR | depositor full sequence | sequence record 98323 | pPL5618_pUG_MtxR sequence 3760 bps
GAACGCGGCCGCCAGCTGAAGCTTCGTACGCTGCAGGTCGACAACCCTTAATATAACTTCGTATAATGTA
TGCTATACGAAGTTATTAGGTCTAGAGATCTGTTTAGCTTGCCTCGTCCCCGCCGGGTCACCCGGCCAGC
GACATGGAGGCCCAGAATACCCTCCTTGACAGTCTTGACGTGCGCAGCTCAGGGGCATGATGTGACTGTC
GCCCGTACATTTAGCCCATACATCCCCATGTATAATCATTTGCATCCATACATTTTGATGGCCGCACGGC
GCGAAGCAAAAATTACGGCTCCTCGCTGCAGACCTGCGAGCAGGGAAACGCTCCCCTCACAGACGCGTTG
AATTGTCCCCACGCCGCGCCCCTGTAGAGAAATATAAAAGGTTAGGATTTGCCACTGAGGTTCTTCTTTC
ATATACTTCCTTTTAAAATCTTGCTAGGATACAGTTCTCACATCACATCCGAACATAAACAACCATGGTT
GGTTCTTTGAACTGTATCGTTGCTGTTTCTCAAAACATGGGTATCGGTAAGAACGGTGACTTCCCATGGC
CACCATTGAGAAACGAATCTAGATACTTCCAAAGAATGACCACCACCTCTTCTGTTGAAGGTAAGCAAAA
CTTGGTTATCATGGGTAAGAAGACCTGGTTCTCTATCCCAGAAAAGAACAGACCATTGAAGGGTAGAATC
AACTTGGTTTTGTCTAGAGAATTGAAGGAACCACCACAAGGTGCTCACTTCTTGTCTAGATCTTTGGACG
ACGCTTTGAAGTTGACCGAACAACCAGAATTGGCTAACAAGGTTGACATGGTTTGGATCGTTGGTGGTTC
TTCTGTTTACAAGGAAGCTATGAACCACCCAGGTCACTTGAAGTTGTTCGTTACCAGAATCATGCAAGAC
TTCGAATCTGACACCTTCTTCCCAGAAATCGACTTGGAAAAGTACAAGTTGTTGCCAGAATACCCAGGTG
TTTTGTCTGACGTTCAAGAAGAAAAGGGTATCAAGTACAAGTTCGAAGTTTACGAAAAGAACGACTAAAG
AGTACTGACAATAAAAAGATTCTTGTTTTCAAGAACTTGTCATTTGTATAGTTTTTTTATATTGTAGTTG
TTCTATTTTAATCAAATGTTAGCGTGATTTATATTTTTTTTCGCCTCGACATCATCTGCCCAGATGCGAA
GTTAAGTGCGCAGAAAGTAATATCATGCGTCAATCGTATGTGAATGCTGGTCGCTATACTGCTGTCGATT
CGATACTAACGCCGCCATCCAGTTTAAACGAGCTCTCGAGAACCCTTAATATAACTTCGTATAATGTATG
CTATACGAAGTTATTAGGTGATATCAGATCCACTAGTGGCCTATGCGGCCGCGGATCTGCCGGTCTCCCT
ATAGTGAGTCGTATTAATTTCGATAAGCCAGGTTAACCTGCATTAATGAATCGGCCAACGCGCGGGGAGA
GGCGGTTTGCGTATTGGGCGCTCTTCCGCTTCCTCGCTCACTGACTCGCTGCGCTCGGTCGTTCGGCTGC
GGCGAGCGGTATCAGCTCACTCAAAGGCGGTAATACGGTTATCCACAGAATCAGGGGATAACGCAGGAAA
GAACATGTGAGCAAAAGGCCAGCAAAAGGCCAGGAACCGTAAAAAGGCCGCGTTGCTGGCGTTTTTCCAT
AGGCTCCGCCCCCCTGACGAGCATCACAAAAATCGACGCTCAAGTCAGAGGTGGCGAAACCCGACAGGAC
TATAAAGATACCAGGCGTTTCCCCCTGGAAGCTCCCTCGTGCGCTCTCCTGTTCCGACCCTGCCGCTTAC
CGGATACCTGTCCGCCTTTCTCCCTTCGGGAAGCGTGGCGCTTTCTCAATGCTCACGCTGTAGGTATCTC
AGTTCGGTGTAGGTCGTTCGCTCCAAGCTGGGCTGTGTGCACGAACCCCCCGTTCAGCCCGACCGCTGCG
CCTTATCCGGTAACTATCGTCTTGAGTCCAACCCGGTAAGACACGACTTATCGCCACTGGCAGCAGCCAC
TGGTAACAGGATTAGCAGAGCGAGGTATGTAGGCGGTGCTACAGAGTTCTTGAAGTGGTGGCCTAACTAC
GGCTACACTAGAAGGACAGTATTTGGTATCTGCGCTCTGCTGAAGCCAGTTACCTTCGGAAAAAGAGTTG
GTAGCTCTTGATCCGGCAAACAAACCACCGCTGGTAGCGGTGGTTTTTTTGTTTGCAAGCAGCAGATTAC
GCGCAGAAAAAAAGGATCTCAAGAAGATCCTTTGATCTTTTCTACGGGGTCTGACGCTCAGTGGAACGAA
AACTCACGTTAAGGGATTTTGGTCATGAGATTATCAAAAAGGATCTTCACCTAGATCCTTTTAAATTAAA
AATGAAGTTTTAAATCAATCTAAAGTATATATGAGTAAACTTGGTCTGACAGTTACCAATGCTTAATCAG
TGAGGCACCTATCTCAGCGATCTGTCTATTTCGTTCATCCATAGTTGCCTGACTCCCCGTCGTGTAGATA
ACTACGATACGGGAGGGCTTACCATCTGGCCCCAGTGCTGCAATGATACCGCGAGACCCACGCTCACCGG
CTCCAGATTTATCAGCAATAAACCAGCCAGCCGGAAGGGCCGAGCGCAGAAGTGGTCCTGCAACTTTATC
CGCCTCCATCCAGTCTATTAATTGTTGCCGGGAAGCTAGAGTAAGTAGTTCGCCAGTTAATAGTTTGCGC
AACGTTGTTGCCATTGCTACAGGCATCGTGGTGTCACGCTCGTCGTTTGGTATGGCTTCATTCAGCTCCG
GTTCCCAACGATCAAGGCGAGTTACATGATCCCCCATGTTGTGCAAAAAAGCGGTTAGCTCCTTCGGTCC
TCCGATCGTTGTCAGAAGTAAGTTGGCCGCAGTGTTATCACTCATGGTTATGGCAGCACTGCATAATTCT
CTTACTGTCATGCCATCCGTAAGATGCTTTTCTGTGACTGGTGAGTACTCAACCAAGTCATTCTGAGAAT
AGTGTATGCGGCGACCGAGTTGCTCTTGCCCGGCGTCAATACGGGATAATACCGCGCCACATAGCAGAAC
TTTAAAAGTGCTCATCATTGGAAAACGTTCTTCGGGGCGAAAACTCTCAAGGATCTTACCGCTGTTGAGA
TCCAGTTCGATGTAACCCACTCGTGCACCCAACTGATCTTCAGCATCTTTTACTTTCACCAGCGTTTCTG
GGTGAGCAAAAACAGGAAGGCAAAATGCCGCAAAAAAGGGAATAAGGGCGACACGGAAATGTTGAATACT
CATACTCTTCCTTTTTCAATATTATTGAAGCATTTATCAGGGTTATTGTCTCATGAGCGGATACATATTT
GAATGTATTTAGAAAAATAAACAAATAGGGGTTCCGCGCACATTTCCCCGAAAAGTGCCACCTGACGTCT
AAGAAACCATTATTATCATGACATTAACCTATAAAAATAGGCGTATCACGAGGCCCTTTCGTCTCGCGCG
TTTCGGTGATGACGGTGAAAACCTCTGACACATGCAGCTCCCGGAGACGGTCACAGCTTGTCTGTAAGCG
GATGCCGGGAGCAGACAAGCCCGTCAGGGCGCGTCAGCGGGTGTTGGCGGGTGTCGGGGCTGGCTTAACT
ATGCGGCATCAGAGCAGATTGTACTGAGAGTGCACCATATGGACATATTGTCGTTAGAACGCGGCTACAA
TTAATACATAACCTTATGTATCATACACATACGATTTAGGTGACACTATA
Features (pLannotate 1.2.2; 13 found; start..end, strand, type, name):
     53..86      -  protein_bind   loxP: Cre-mediated recombination occurs in the 8-bp core sequence (GCATACAT). Cre recombinase
    141..484     +  promoter       TEF promoter: Ashbya gossypii TEF promoter
    485..1045    +  CDS            DHFR: DYR_HUMAN - Experimental evidence at protein level: Swiss-Prot protein existence level 1. Key enzyme in folate metabolism. Contributes to the de novo mitochondrial thymidylate biosynthesis pathway. Catalyzes an essential reaction for de novo glycine and purine synthesis, and for DNA precursor synthesis. Binds its own mRNA and that of DHFR2. From Homo sapiens (Human).
   1054..1251    +  terminator     TEF terminator: Ashbya gossypii TEF terminator
   1311..1344    -  protein_bind   loxP: Cre-mediated recombination occurs in the 8-bp core sequence (GCATACAT). Cre recombinase
   1398..1416    -  promoter       T7 promoter: promoter for bacteriophage T7 RNA polymerase
   1438..1491    -  CDS            lacI (fragment): lac repressor; lacI; The lac repressor binds to the lac operator to inhibit transcription in E. coli. This inhibition can be relieved by adding lactose or isopropyl-β-D-thiogalactopyranoside (IPTG).
   1674..2262    -  rep_origin     ori: high-copy-number ColE1/pMB1/pBR322/pUC origin of replication
   2433..3293    -  CDS            AmpR: β-lactamase; bla; confers resistance to ampicillin, carbenicillin, and related antibiotics
   3294..3398    -  promoter       AmpR promoter: bla
   3493..3528    +  CDS            rop (fragment): Rop protein, which maintains plasmids at low copy number; rop
   3630..3681    +  misc_feature   bom (fragment): basis of mobility region from pBR322
   3744..2       +  promoter       SP6 promoter (across the origin): promoter for bacteriophage SP6 RNA polymerase
