[The description below was written by a language model from this plasmid's Addgene catalogue record and pLannotate feature annotations shown in this document.]
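Description:
pPL5618_pUG_MtxR is a small (about 3.8 kb) E. coli plasmid built on the pUG27 backbone. It serves as a PCR template for amplifying a loxP-flanked methotrexate resistance cassette for use in Saccharomyces cerevisiae. It is not designed to replicate in yeast: the annotated features show only a high-copy ColE1/pUC-type origin and an ampicillin resistance gene (β-lactamase with its own promoter) for propagation and selection in bacteria, with no yeast origin or centromere. Short remnants of lacI, rop and the pBR322 bom region are backbone leftovers. T7 and SP6 phage promoters sit just outside the cassette on either side.

The payload is a 561 bp human dihydrofolate reductase (DHFR) coding sequence, gene-synthesized and codon optimized for budding yeast. It carries the L22F and F31S substitutions, which the record associates with methotrexate resistance. The depositor also notes an additional F180L change that does not affect protein function. The catalogue lists the promoter as TEF1, and the annotation identifies the flanking regulatory elements as the Ashbya gossypii TEF promoter and TEF terminator, a heterologous pair commonly used in yeast marker cassettes. Two loxP sites in the same orientation bracket the whole expression unit.

In typical use of pUG-type templates, primers with tails homologous to a chromosomal target amplify the cassette, which then integrates by homologous recombination to delete or disrupt a gene, with transformants selected on methotrexate. Subsequent Cre recombinase expression excises the marker between the loxP sites, leaving a single loxP scar and allowing the marker to be reused.
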