Addgene plasmid #60929: pPL5618_pUG_MtxR
Purpose: PCR template vector for generating methotrexate resistance cassette.
Depositing lab: Robert Piper. Depositing organization: University of Iowa. Publication: Puromycin and Methotrexate Resistance Cassettes and Optimized cre-recombinase Expression Plasmids for use in Yeast. MacDonald C, Piper RC. Yeast. 2015 Feb 16. doi: 10.1002/yea.3069. PubMed 25688547.
Backbone
  Vector backbone: pUG27
  Vector type: LoxP flanked deletion cassette template
Growth in bacteria
  Bacterial resistance: Ampicillin, 100 μg/mL
  Growth temperature: 37°C
  Growth strain: Top10
  Copy number: Unknown
Gene/Insert
  Gene/Insert name: Dihydrofolate reductase (alt name: DHFR)
  Species: H. sapiens (human)
  Insert size (bp): 561
  Mutation: L22F F31S
  Entrez Gene: DHFR (a.k.a. DHFR1, DHFRP1, DYR)
  Promoter: TEF1
  Cloning method: Unknown
  Sequencing primers: 5′ cctcgctgcagacctgcgagcagg; 3′ gggcagatgatgtcgaggcg
Resource information
  A portion of this plasmid was derived from a plasmid made by: They were gene synthesized using a commercial service, which made them according to our design.
Terms and licenses: Academic/Nonprofit Terms; Industry Terms: Not Available to Industry
Depositor comments: Dihydrofolate reductase gene from Homo sapiens carrying L22F and F31S mutations (DHFR*); codon optimized for expression in Saccharomyces cerevisiae. It also contains an additional F180L mutation that does not impact protein function.
How to cite: pPL5618_pUG_MtxR was a gift from Robert Piper (Addgene plasmid # 60929 ; http://n2t.net/addgene:60929 ; RRID:Addgene_60929)
