>Addgene plasmid #60929 | pPL5618_pUG_MtxR | addgene partial sequence | sequence record 100243 | pRSII-F1 5'-CGGCATCAGAGCAGATTGTAC-3'
TATTGTCGTTAGAACGCGGCTACAATTAATACATAACCTTATGTATCATACACATACGATTTAGGTGACA
CTATAGAACGCGGCCGCCAGCTGAAGCTTCGTACGCTGCAGGTCGACAACCCTTAATATAACTTCGTATA
ATGTATGCTATACGAAGTTATTAGGTCTAGAGATCTGTTTAGCTTGCCTCGTCCCCGCCGGGTCACCCGG
CCAGCGACATGGAGGCCCAGAATACCCTCCTTGACAGTCTTGACGTGCGCAGCTCAGGGGCATGATGTGA
CTGTCGCCCGTACATTTAGCCCATACATCCCCATGTATAATCATTTGCATCCATACATTTTGATGGCCGC
ACGGCGCGAAGCAAAAATTACGGCTCCTCGCTGCAGACCTGCGAGCAGGGAAACGCTCCCCTCACAGACG
CGTTGAATTGTCCCCACGCCGCGCCCCTGTAGAGAAATATAAAAGGTTAGGATTTGCCACTGAGGTTCTT
CTTTCATATACTTCCTTTTAAAATCTTGCTAGGATACAGTTCTCACATCACATCCGAACATAAACAACCA
TGGTTGGTTCTTTGAACTGTATCGTTGCTGTTTCTCAAAACATGGGTATCGGTAAGAACGGTGACTTCCC
ATGGCCACCATTGAGAAACGAATCTAGATACTTCCAAAGAATGACCACCACCTCTTCTGTTGAAGGTAAG
CAAAACTTGGTTATCATGGGTAAGAAGACCTGGTTCTCTATCCCAGAAAAGAACAGACCATTGAAGGGTA
GAATCAACTTGGTTTTGTCTAGAGAATTGAAGGAACCACCACAAGGTGCTCACTTCTTGTCTAGATCTTT
GGACGACGCTTTGAAGTTGACCGAACAACCAGAATTGGCTAACAAGGTTGACATGGTTTGGATCGTTGGT
GGTTCTTCTGTTTACAAGGAAGCTATGAACCACCCAGGTCACTTGAAGTTGTTCGTTACCAGAATCATGC
AAGACTTCGAATCTGACACCTTCTTCCCAGAAATCGACTTGGAAAAGTACAAGTTGTTGCCAGAATACCC
AGGTGTTTTGTCTGACGTTCAAGAAGAAAAGGGTATC
