>Addgene plasmid #60929 | pPL5618_pUG_MtxR | addgene partial sequence | sequence record 100245 | pUC-4 5'-CAGTGAGCGAGGAAGCGGAAGAGCGCCCAA-3'
AACCGCCTCTCCCCGCGCGTTGGCCGATTCATTAATGCAGGTTAACCTGGCTTATCGAAATTAATACGAC
TCACTATAGGGAGACCGGCAGATCCGCGGCCGCATAGGCCACTAGTGGATCTGATATCACCTAATAACTT
CGTATAGCATACATTATACGAAGTTATATTAAGGGTTCTCGAGAGCTCGTTTAAACTGGATGGCGGCGTT
AGTATCGAATCGACAGCAGTATAGCGACCAGCATTCACATACGATTGACGCATGATATTACTTTCTGCGC
ACTTAACTTCGCATCTGGGCAGATGATGTCGAGGCGAAAAAAAATATAAATCACGCTAACATTTGATTAA
AATAGAACAACTACAATATAAAAAAACTATACAAATGACAAGTTCTTGAAAACAAGAATCTTTTTATTGT
CAGTACTCTTTAGTCGTTCTTTTCGTAAACTTCGAGCTTGTACTTGATACCCTTTTCTTCTTGAACGTCA
GACAAAACACCTGGGTATTCTGGCAACAACTTGTACTTTTCCAAGTCGATTTCTGGGAAGAAGGTGTCAG
ATTCGAAGTCTTGCATGATTCTGGTAACGAACAACTTCAAGTGACCTGGGTGGTTCATAGCTTCCTTGTA
AACAGAAGAACCACCAACGATCCAAACCATGTCAACCTTGTTAGCCAATTCTGGTTGTTCGGTCAACTTC
AAAGCGTCGTCCAAAGATCTAGACAAGAAGTGAGCACCTTGTGGTGGTTCCTTCAATTCTCTAGACAAAA
CCAAGTTGATTCTACCCTTCAATGGTCTGTTCTTTTCTGGGATAGAGAACCAGGTCTTCTTACCCATGAT
AACCAAGTTTTGCTTACCTTCAACAGAAGAGGTGGTGGTCATTCTTTGGAAGTATCTAGATTCGTTTCTC
AATGGTGGCCATGGGAAGTCACCGTTCTTACCGATACCCATGTTTTGAGAAACAGCAACGATACAGTTCA
AAGAACCAACCATGGTTGTTTATGTTCGGATGTGATGTGAGAACTGTATCCTAGCAAGATTTTAAAAGGA
AGTATATGAAAGAAGAACCTCAGTGGCAAATCCTAACC
